Addgene plasmid #62129: pMuLE ENTR U6 stuffer sgRNA scaffold L5-L4
Purpose: (Empty Backbone) MuLE (Multiple Lentiviral Expression) Entry vector containing a U6 promoter and sgRNA scaffold module for gRNA expression. Compatible with MultiSite Gateway cloning
Depositing lab: Ian Frew. Depositing organization: University of Zurich. Publication: A versatile modular vector system for rapid combinatorial mammalian genetics. Albers J, Danzer C, Rechsteiner M, Lehmann H, Brandt LP, Hejhal T, Catalano A, Busenhart P, Goncalves AF, Brandt S, Bode PK, Bode-Lesniewska B, Wild PJ, Frew IJ. J Clin Invest. 2015 Mar 9. pii: 79743. doi: 10.1172/JCI79743. PubMed 25751063.
Backbone
  Vector backbone: N/A
  Vector type: Mammalian Expression, CRISPR ; MuLE Gateway Entry Vector
Growth in bacteria
  Bacterial resistance: Kanamycin, 50 μg/mL
  Growth temperature: 37°C
  Growth strain: DH5alpha
  Copy number: High Copy
Gene/Insert
  Gene/Insert name: None
Terms and licenses: Academic/Nonprofit Terms; Industry Terms: Not Available to Industry
How to cite: pMuLE ENTR U6 stuffer sgRNA scaffold L5-L4 was a gift from Ian Frew (Addgene plasmid # 62129 ; http://n2t.net/addgene:62129 ; RRID:Addgene_62129)
