[The description below was written by a language model from this plasmid's Addgene catalogue record and pLannotate feature annotations shown in this document.]
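Description:
pMuLE ENTR U6 stuffer sgRNA scaffold L5-L4 is an empty MultiSite Gateway entry vector from the MuLE (Multiple Lentiviral Expression) system, a modular toolkit for assembling several expression modules into a single lentiviral destination vector for combinatorial genetics in mammalian cells. The 3,673 bp plasmid is itself only a bacterial shuttle. It replicates from a high-copy ColE1/pUC-type origin and is selected with kanamycin through an aph(3')-Ia KanR gene. The backbone carries typical entry-vector elements: rrnB T1 and T2 transcription terminators that insulate the cassette from read-through, a T7 promoter next to attL4, and short annotated remnants of lacI and lacZα. The record gives no named parental backbone.

The functional module lies between the attL5 and attL4 recombination sites. A human U6 RNA polymerase III promoter is followed by a stuffer segment and then the Streptococcus pyogenes Cas9 guide RNA scaffold; because the map is circular, the scaffold is annotated at the start of the sequence record. The feature table shows that the stuffer consists of a chloramphenicol acetyltransferase gene with a fragment of its cat promoter, in reverse orientation relative to U6. It is presumably a placeholder to be replaced by a user-designed targeting sequence, so that U6 drives a complete sgRNA, although the record does not state the cloning sites used for this exchange. No guide sequence or other insert is present, and Cas9 is not encoded here.

Once a guide is inserted, an LR Clonase reaction transfers the U6-sgRNA cassette into a MuLE lentiviral destination vector. The L5-L4 site pair dictates the cassette's position and orientation relative to other entry modules in the multi-fragment assembly.
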