Features (pLannotate 1.2.2; 13 found; start..end, strand, type, name):
     19..94      +  misc_RNA       gRNA scaffold: guide RNA scaffold for the Streptococcus pyogenes CRISPR/Cas9 system
    113..208     -  protein_bind   attL4: mutant version of attL; recombination site for the Gateway® LR reaction LR Clonase™
    240..258     -  promoter       T7 promoter: promoter for bacteriophage T7 RNA polymerase
    392..1201    +  CDS            KanR: aminoglycoside phosphotransferase; aph(3')-Ia; confers resistance to kanamycin in bacteria or G418 (Geneticin®) in eukaryotes
   1348..1936    +  rep_origin     ori: high-copy-number ColE1/pMB1/pBR322/pUC origin of replication
   2119..2211    +  CDS            lacI (fragment): lac repressor; lacI; The lac repressor binds to the lac operator to inhibit transcription in E. coli. This inhibition can be relieved by adding lactose or isopropyl-β-D-thiogalactopyranoside (IPTG).
   2266..2293    -  terminator     rrnB T2 terminator: transcription terminator T2 from the E. coli rrnB gene
   2425..2468    +  terminator     rrnB T1 terminator: Escherichia coli rrnB; transcription terminator T1 from the E. coli rrnB gene
   2515..2551    -  CDS            lacZα (fragment): LacZα fragment of β-galactosidase; lacZ fragment
   2568..2663    +  protein_bind   attL5: mutant version of attL; recombination site for the Gateway® LR reaction LR Clonase™
   2707..2947    +  promoter       U6 promoter: RNA polymerase III promoter for human U6 snRNA
   2982..3641    -  CDS            CmR: chloramphenicol acetyltransferase; cat; confers resistance to chloramphenicol
   3642..3671    -  promoter       cat promoter (fragment): promoter of the E. coli cat gene encoding chloramphenicol acetyltransferase
>Addgene plasmid #62129 | pMuLE ENTR U6 stuffer sgRNA scaffold L5-L4 | depositor full sequence | sequence record 112705 | pMuLE ENTR U6 stuffer sgRNA scaffold L5-L4 sequence 3673 bps
GATCAAGAACCTGCTGACGTTTTAGAGCTAGAAATAGCAAGTTAAAATAAGGCTAGTCCGTTATCAACTT
GAAAAAGTGGCACCGAGTCGGTGCTTTTTTTGAATTCGCACCCAACTTTTCTATACAAAGTTGGCATTAT
AAGAAAGCATTGCTTATCAATTTGTTGCAACGAACAGGTCACTATCAGTCAAAATAAAATCATTATTTGC
CATCCAGCTGCAGGGCGGCCGCGATATCCCCTATAGTGAGTCGTATTACATGGTCATAGCTGTTTCCTGG
CAGCTCTGGCCCGTGTCTCAAAATCTCTGATGTTACATTGCACAAGATAAAAATATATCATCATGAACAA
TAAAACTGTCTGCTTACATAAACAGTAATACAAGGGGTGTTATGAGCCATATTCAACGGGAAACGTCGAG
GCCGCGATTAAATTCCAACATGGATGCTGATTTATATGGGTATAAATGGGCTCGCGATAATGTCGGGCAA
TCAGGTGCGACAATCTATCGCTTGTATGGGAAGCCCGATGCGCCAGAGTTGTTTCTGAAACATGGCAAAG
GTAGCGTTGCCAATGATGTTACAGATGAGATGGTCAGACTAAACTGGCTGACGGAATTTATGCCTCTTCC
GACCATCAAGCATTTTATCCGTACTCCTGATGATGCATGGTTACTCACCACTGCGATCCCCGGAAAAACA
GCATTCCAGGTATTAGAAGAATATCCTGATTCAGGTGAAAATATTGTTGATGCGCTGGCAGTGTTCCTGC
GCCGGTTGCATTCGATTCCTGTTTGTAATTGTCCTTTTAACAGCGATCGCGTATTTCGTCTCGCTCAGGC
GCAATCACGAATGAATAACGGTTTGGTTGATGCGAGTGATTTTGATGACGAGCGTAATGGCTGGCCTGTT
GAACAAGTCTGGAAAGAAATGCATAAACTTTTGCCATTCTCACCGGATTCAGTCGTCACTCATGGTGATT
TCTCACTTGATAACCTTATTTTTGACGAGGGGAAATTAATAGGTTGTATTGATGTTGGACGAGTCGGAAT
CGCAGACCGATACCAGGATCTTGCCATCCTATGGAACTGCCTCGGTGAGTTTTCTCCTTCATTACAGAAA
CGGCTTTTTCAAAAATATGGTATTGATAATCCTGATATGAATAAATTGCAGTTTCATTTGATGCTCGATG
AGTTTTTCTAATCAGAATTGGTTAATTGGTTGTAACACTGGCAGAGCATTACGCTGACTTGACGGGACGG
CGCAAGCTCATGACCAAAATCCCTTAACGTGAGTTACGCGTCGTTCCACTGAGCGTCAGACCCCGTAGAA
AAGATCAAAGGATCTTCTTGAGATCCTTTTTTTCTGCGCGTAATCTGCTGCTTGCAAACAAAAAAACCAC
CGCTACCAGCGGTGGTTTGTTTGCCGGATCAAGAGCTACCAACTCTTTTTCCGAAGGTAACTGGCTTCAG
CAGAGCGCAGATACCAAATACTGTTCTTCTAGTGTAGCCGTAGTTAGGCCACCACTTCAAGAACTCTGTA
GCACCGCCTACATACCTCGCTCTGCTAATCCTGTTACCAGTGGCTGCTGCCAGTGGCGATAAGTCGTGTC
TTACCGGGTTGGACTCAAGACGATAGTTACCGGATAAGGCGCAGCGGTCGGGCTGAACGGGGGGTTCGTG
CACACAGCCCAGCTTGGAGCGAACGACCTACACCGAACTGAGATACCTACAGCGTGAGCTATGAGAAAGC
GCCACGCTTCCCGAAGGGAGAAAGGCGGACAGGTATCCGGTAAGCGGCAGGGTCGGAACAGGAGAGCGCA
CGAGGGAGCTTCCAGGGGGAAACGCCTGGTATCTTTATAGTCCTGTCGGGTTTCGCCACCTCTGACTTGA
GCGTCGATTTTTGTGATGCTCGTCAGGGGGGCGGAGCCTATGGAAAAACGCCAGCAACGCGGCCTTTTTA
CGGTTCCTGGCCTTTTGCTGGCCTTTTGCTCACATGTTCTTTCCTGCGTTATCCCCTGATTCTGTGGATA
ACCGTATTACCGCCTTTGAGTGAGCTGATACCGCTCGCCGCAGCCGAACGACCGAGCGCAGCGAGTCAGT
GAGCGAGGAAGCGGAAGAGCGCCCAATACGCAAACCGCCTCTCCCCGCGCGTTGGCCGATTCATTAATGC
AGCTGGCACGACAGGTTTCCCGACTGGAAAGCGGGCAGTGAGCGCAACGCAATTAATACGCGTACCGCTA
GCCAGGAAGAGTTTGTAGAAACGCAAAAAGGCCATCCGTCAGGATGGCCTTCTGCTTAGTTTGATGCCTG
GCAGTTTATGGCGGGCGTCCTGCCCGCCACCCTCCGGGCCGTTGCTTCACAACGTTCAAATCCGCTCCCG
GCGGATTTGTCCTACTCAGGAGAGCGTTCACCGACAAACAACAGATAAAACGAAAGGCCCAGTCTTCCGA
CTGAGCCTTTCGTTTTATTTGATGCCTGGCAGTTCCCTACTCTCGCGTTAACGCTAGCATGGATGTTTTC
CCAGTCACGACGTTGTAAAACGACGGCCAGTCTTAAGCTCGGGCCCCAAATAATGATTTTATTTTGACTG
ATAGTGACCTGTTCGTTGCAACAAATTGATGAGCAATGCTTTTTTATAATGCCAACTTTGTATACAAAAG
TTGCTATCGATCACGAGACTAGCCTCGAGCGGCCGCCCCCTTCACCGAGGGCCTATTTCCCATGATTCCT
TCATATTTGCATATACGATACAAGGCTGTTAGAGAGATAATTGGAATTAATTTGACTGTAAACACAAAGA
TATTAGTACAAAATACGTGACGTAGAAAGTAATAATTTCTTGGGTAGTTTGCAGTTTTAAAATTATGTTT
TAAAATGGACTATCATATGCTTACCGTAACTTGAAAGTATTTCGATTTCTTGGCTTTATATATCTTGTGG
AAAGGACGAAACACCGGTGTGCAGGTGAGTGATCCAGATCTTTACGCCCCGCCCTGCCACTCATCGCAGT
ACTGTTGTAATTCATTAAGCATTCTGCCGACATGGAAGCCATCACAAACGGCATGATGAACCTGAATCGC
CAGCGGCATCAGCACCTTGTCGCCTTGCGTATAATATTTGCCCATGGTGAAAACGGGGGCGAAGAAGTTG
TCCATATTGGCCACGTTTAAATCAAAACTGGTGAAACTCACCCAGGGATTGGCTGAGACGAAAAACATAT
TCTCAATAAACCCTTTAGGGAAATAGGCCAGGTTTTCACCGTAACACGCCACATCTTGCGAATATATGTG
TAGAAACTGCCGGAAATCGTCGTGGTATTCACTCCAGAGCGATGAAAACGTTTCAGTTTGCTCATGGAAA
ACGGTGTAACAAGGGTGAACACTATCCCATATCACCAGCTCACCGTCTTTCATTGCCATACGGAATTCCG
GATGAGCATTCATCAGGCGGGCAAGAATGTGAATAAAGGCCGGATAAAACTTGTGCTTATTTTTCTTTAC
GGTCTTTAAAAAGGCCGTAATATCCAGCTGAACGGTCTGGTTATAGGTACATTGAGCAACTGACTGAAAT
GCCTCAAAATGTTCTTTACGATGCCATTGGGATATATCAACGGTGGTATATCCAGTGATTTTTTTCTCCA
TTTTAGCTTCCTTAGCTCCTGAAAATCTCGACG
