>Addgene plasmid #62129 | pMuLE ENTR U6 stuffer sgRNA scaffold L5-L4 | addgene partial sequence | sequence record 103651 | M13-Rev 5'-CAGGAAACAGCTATGACC-3'
TAATGATTTTATTTTGACTGATAGTGACCTGTTCGTTGCAACAAATTGATAAGCAATGCTTTCTTATAAT
GCCAACTTTGTATAGAAAAGTTGGGTGCGAATTCAAAAAAAGCACCGACTCGGTGCCACTTTTTCAAGTT
GATAACGGACTAGCCTTATTTTAACTTGCTATTTCTAGCTCTAAAACGTCAGCAGGTTCTTGATCCGTCG
AGATTTTCAGGAGCTAAGGAAGCTAAAATGGAGAAAAAAATCACTGGATATACCACCGTTGATATATCCC
AATGGCATCGTAAAGAACATTTTGAGGCATTTCAGTCAGTTGCTCAATGTACCTATAACCAGACCGTTCA
GCTGGATATTACGGCCTTTTTAAAGACCGTAAAGAAAAATAAGCACAAGTTTTATCCGGCCTTTATTCAC
ATTCTTGCCCGCCTGATGAATGCTCATCCGGAATTCCGTATGGCAATGAAAGACGGTGAGCTGGTGATAT
GGGATAGTGTTCACCCTTGTTACACCGTTTTCCATGAGCAAACTGAAACGTTTTCATCGCTCTGGAGTGA
ATACCACGACGATTTCCGGCAGTTTCTACACATATATTCGCAAGATGTGGCGTGTTACGGTGAAAACCTG
GCCTATTTCCCTAAAGGGTTTATTGAGAATATGTTTTTCGTCTCAGCCAATCCCTGGGTGAGTTTCACCA
GTTTTGATTTAAACGT
