>Addgene plasmid #62129 | pMuLE ENTR U6 stuffer sgRNA scaffold L5-L4 | addgene partial sequence | sequence record 103652 | M13-F20 5'-TGTAAAACGACGGCCAGT-3'
GACTGATAGTGACCTGTTCGTTGCAACAAATTGATGAGCAATGCTTTTTTATAATGCCAACTTTGTATAC
AAAAGTTGCTATCGATCACGAGACTAGCCTCGAGCGGCCGCCCCCTTCACCGAGGGCCTATTTCCCATGA
TTCCTTCATATTTGCATATACGATACAAGGCTGTTAGAGAGATAATTGGAATTAATTTGACTGTAAACAC
AAAGATATTAGTACAAAATACGTGACGTAGAAAGTAATAATTTCTTGGGTAGTTTGCAGTTTTAAAATTA
TGTTTTAAAATGGACTATCATATGCTTACCGTAACTTGAAAGTATTTCGATTTCTTGGCTTTATATATCT
TGTGGAAAGGACGAAACACCGGTGTGCAGGTGAGTGATCCAGATCTTTACGCCCCGCCCTGCCACTCATC
GCAGTACTGTTGTAATTCATTAAGCATTCTGCCGACATGGAAGCCATCACAAACGGCATGATGAACCTGA
ATCGCCAGCGGCATCAGCACCTTGTCGCCTTGCGTATAATATTTGCCCATGGTGAAAACGGGGGCGAAGA
AGTTGTCCATATTGGCCACGTTTAAATCAAAACTGGTGAAACTCACCCAGGGATTGGCTGAGACGAAAAA
CATATTCTCAATAAACCCTTTAGGGAAATAGGCCAGGTTTTCACCGTAACACGCCACATCTTGCGAATAT
ATGTGTAGAAACTG
